>Addgene plasmid #43896 | pFS217-USP44_MSCV-TAP | addgene partial sequence | sequence record 63568 | hUSP44-R 5'-ccaatgcaacaggatgactg-3'
TCTTCCACAGGCAACATGGGAGCAGCTAAGGCAAGCCCAAATGGACTCGGTCGTGTTGCAGTCCACACAG
TGCCATTTCTGAGGGTTGAGGCTGGAATGGTCTTGAGCAAGCTGCAGCTGCCCAACATGTTTGCACGTAT
CCATTGCTAGCATGGTGGGCGCGCCAACTTTTTTGTACAAACTTGTTTGATAACCTCGAGCAGCGTAATC
TGGAACATCGTATGGGTATCCTCCATCGAGCTTGTCATCGTCATCCTTGTAGTCCATGGTGGCAGATCTA
ATTCCGGCGCCTAGAGAAGGAGTGAGGGCTGGATAAAGGGAGGATCGAGGCGGGGTCGAACGAGGAGGTT
CAAGGGGGAGAGACGGGGCGGATGGAGGAAGAGGAGGCGGAGGCTTAGGGTGTACAAAGGGCTTGACCCA
GGGAGGGGGGTCAAAAGCCAAGGCTTCCCAGGTCACGATGTAGGGGACCTGGTCTGGGTGTCCATGCGGG
CCAGGTGAAAAGACCTTGATCTTAACCTGGGTGATGAGGTCTCGGTTAAAGGTGCCGTCTCGCGGCCATC
CGACGTTAAAGGTTGGCCATTCTGCAGAGCAGAAGGTAACCCAACGTCTCTTCTTGACATCTACCGACTG
GTTGTGAGCGATCCGCTCGACATCTTTCCAGTGACCTAAGGTCAAACTTAAGGGAGTGGTAACAGTCTGG
CCCTAATTTTCAGACAAATACAGAAACACAGTCAGACAGAGACAACACAGAACGATGCTGCAGCGCTGCA
GCAGACAAGACGCGCGGCTTCGGTTCCAAACCGAAAGCAAAAATTCAGACGGAGGCGGGAACTGTTTTAG
GTTCTCGTCTCCTACCAGAACCACATATCCTGACGGGGTCGGATTCCACATCGACTCCCTTCCTCAGGTC
GGGCCACAAAAACGGCCCCCAAAGTCCCTGGGACGTCTCCCAGG
