[The description below was written by a language model from this plasmid's Addgene catalogue record.]
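Description:
pFS217-USP44_MSCV-TAP is a retroviral mammalian expression plasmid built on an MSCV (murine stem cell virus) backbone of roughly 7.6 kb before insertion. It is maintained in E. coli as a high-copy plasmid under ampicillin selection, and it carries a puromycin marker so that transduced mammalian cells can be selected after the provirus integrates. As with other MSCV-type vectors, the plasmid is meant to be introduced into a packaging cell line that supplies the viral structural and enzymatic proteins in trans. The resulting particles then deliver the region between the long terminal repeats into target cells for stable expression. No feature table accompanies the record, so the exact arrangement of LTRs, packaging signal and marker cassette is not documented here. The promoter driving the insert is also not explicitly stated, although a CMV forward primer is listed for sequencing the 5′ end of the insert.

The payload is the human USP44 coding sequence, which encodes a ubiquitin-specific protease (deubiquitinating enzyme), introduced by Gateway recombination cloning. The backbone supplies N-terminal HA and FLAG epitopes, so the protein is expressed as a dual-tagged fusion. This is the "TAP" configuration in the name: two tags allow sequential (tandem) affinity purification of the protein and its binding partners, as well as detection by immunoblotting or immunofluorescence. The stated purpose is retroviral expression of USP44 in mammalian cells, and the associated work concerns how opposing ubiquitination and deubiquitination activities regulate anaphase initiation. The construct therefore suits stable expression, interaction and functional studies of USP44 in cell-cycle control.
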