Addgene plasmid #43896: pFS217-USP44_MSCV-TAP
Purpose: Retroviral expression of USP44 in mammalian cells
Depositing lab: Stephen Elledge. Depositing organization: Harvard Medical School. Publication: Anaphase initiation is regulated by antagonistic ubiquitination and deubiquitination activities. Stegmeier F, Rape M, Draviam VM, Nalepa G, Sowa ME, Ang XL, McDonald ER 3rd, Li MZ, Hannon GJ, Sorger PK, Kirschner MW, Harper JW, Elledge SJ. Nature. 2007 Apr 19;446(7138):876-81. 10.1038/nature05694 PubMed 17443180.
Backbone
  Vector backbone: MSCV
  Backbone size w/o insert (bp): 7556
  Vector type: Mammalian Expression, Retroviral
  Selectable markers: Puromycin
Growth in bacteria
  Bacterial resistance: Ampicillin, 100 μg/mL
  Growth temperature: 37°C
  Growth strain: DH5alpha
  Copy number: High Copy
Gene/Insert
  Gene/Insert name: USP44 (alt name: HGNC:20064)
  Species: H. sapiens (human)
  Entrez Gene: USP44
  Tag / fusion protein: HA (N terminal on backbone); FLAG (N terminal on backbone)
  Cloning method: Gateway Cloning
  Sequencing primers: 5′ CMV-F
Terms and licenses: Academic/Nonprofit Terms; Industry Terms: Not Available to Industry
How to cite: pFS217-USP44_MSCV-TAP was a gift from Stephen Elledge (Addgene plasmid # 43896 ; http://n2t.net/addgene:43896 ; RRID:Addgene_43896)
